>Addgene plasmid #13761 | pCDNA3 Flag Jnk2a2(apf) | addgene full sequence | sequence record 146842 | Addgene NGS Result
GACGGATCGGGAGATCTCCCGATCCCCTATGGTGCACTCTCAGTACAATCTGCTCTGATGCCGCATAGTT
AAGCCAGTATCTGCTCCCTGCTTGTGTGTTGGAGGTCGCTGAGTAGTGCGCGAGCAAAATTTAAGCTACA
ACAAGGCAAGGCTTGACCGACAATTGCATGAAGAATCTGCTTAGGGTTAGGCGTTTTGCGCTGCTTCGCG
ATGTACGGGCCAGATATACGCGTTGACATTGATTATTGACTAGTTATTAATAGTAATCAATTACGGGGTC
ATTAGTTCATAGCCCATATATGGAGTTCCGCGTTACATAACTTACGGTAAATGGCCCGCCTGGCTGACCG
CCCAACGACCCCCGCCCATTGACGTCAATAATGACGTATGTTCCCATAGTAACGCCAATAGGGACTTTCC
ATTGACGTCAATGGGTGGAGTATTTACGGTAAACTGCCCACTTGGCAGTACATCAAGTGTATCATATGCC
AAGTACGCCCCCTATTGACGTCAATGACGGTAAATGGCCCGCCTGGCATTATGCCCAGTACATGACCTTA
TGGGACTTTCCTACTTGGCAGTACATCTACGTATTAGTCATCGCTATTACCATGGTGATGCGGTTTTGGC
AGTACATCAATGGGCGTGGATAGCGGTTTGACTCACGGGGATTTCCAAGTCTCCACCCCATTGACGTCAA
TGGGAGTTTGTTTTGGCACCAAAATCAACGGGACTTTCCAAAATGTCGTAACAACTCCGCCCCATTGACG
CAAATGGGCGGTAGGCGTGTACGGTGGGAGGTCTATATAAGCAGAGCTCTCTGGCTAACTAGAGAACCCA
CTGCTTACTGGCTTATCGAAATTAATACGACTCACTATAGGGAGACCCAAGCTTTCGGCAGCCAACATGG
ACTATAAGGACGATGATGACAAAAGCGACAGTAAATGTGACAGTCAGTTTTATAGTGTGCAAGTGGCAGA
CTCAACCTTCACTGTCCTAAAACGTTACCAGCAGCTGAAACCAATTGGCTCTGGGGCCCAAGGGATTGTT
TGTGCTGCATTTGATACAGTTCTTGGGATAAGTGTTGCAGTCAAGAAACTAAGCCGTCCTTTTCAGAACC
AAACTCATGCAAAGAGAGCTTATCGTGAACTTGTCCTCTTAAAATGTGTCAATCATAAAAATATAATTAG
TTTGTTAAATGTGTTTACACCACAAAAAACTCTAGAAGAATTTCAAGATGTGTATTTGGTTATGGAATTA
ATGGATGCTAACTTATGTCAGGTTATTCACATGGAGCTGGATCATGAAAGAATGTCCTACCTTCTTTACC
AGATGCTTTGTGGTATTAAACATCTGCATTCAGCTGGTATAATTCATAGAGATTTGAAGCCTAGCAACAT
TGTTGTGAAATCAGACTGCACCCTGAAGATCCTTGACTTTGGCCTGGCCCGGACAGCGTGCACTAACTTC
ATGATGGCCCCTTTCGTGGTGACACGGTACTACCGGGCGCCCGAAGTCATCCTGGGTATGGGCTACAAAG
AGAACGTTGATATCTGGTCAGTGGGTTGCATCATGGGAGAGCTGGTGAAAGGTTGTGTGATATTCCAAGG
CACTGACCATATTGATCAGTGGAATAAAGTTATTGAGCAGCTGGGAACACCATCAGCAGAGTTCATGAAG
AAACTTCAGCCAACTGTGAGGAATTATGTCGAAAACAGACCAAAGTATCCTGGAATCAAATTTGAAGAAC
TCTTTCCAGATTGGATATTCCCATCAGAATCTGAGCGAGACAAAATAAAAACAAGTCAAGCCAGAGATCT
GTTATCAAAAATGTTAGTGATTGATCCTGACAAGCGGATCTCTGTAGACGAAGCTCTGCGTCACCCATAC
ATCACTGTTTGGTATGACCCCGCCGAAGCAGAAGCCCCACCACCTCAAATTTATGATGCCCAGTTGGAAG
AAAGAGAACATGCAATTGAAGAATGGAAAGAGCTAATTTACAAAGAAGTCATGGATTGGGAAGAAAGAAG
CAAGAATGGTGTTGTAAAAGATCAGCCTTCAGATGCAGCAGTAAGTAGCAACGCCACTCCTTCTCAGTCT
TCATCGATCAATGACATTTCATCCATGTCCACTGAGCAGACGCTGGCCTCAGACACAGACAGCAGTCTTG
ATGCCTCGACGGGACCCCTTGAAGGCTGTCGATGATAGGTTAGAAATAGCAAACCTGTCAGCATTGAAGG
AACTCTCACCTCCGTGGGCCTGAAATGCTTGGGAGTTGATGGAACCAAATAGAAAAACTCCATGTTCTGC
ATGTAAGAAACACAATGCCTTGCCCTATTCAGACCTGATAGGATTGCCTGCTTAGATGATAAAATGAGGC
AGAATATGTCTGAAGAAAAAAATTGCAAGCCACACTTCTAGAGATTTTGTTCAAGATCATTTCAGGTGAG
CAGTTAGAGTAGGTGAATTTGTTTCAAATTGTACTAGTGACAGTTTCTCATCATCTGTAACTGTTGAGAT
GTATGTGCATGTGACCACAAATGCTTGCTTGGACTTGCCCATCTAGCACTTTGGAAATCAGTATTTAAAT
GCCAAATAATCTTCCAGGTAGTGCTGCTTCTGAAGTTATCTCTTAATCCTCTTAAGTAATTTGGGAATTC
CTGCAGCCCGGGGGATCCACTAGTAACGGCCGCCAGTGTGCTGGAATTCTGCAGATATCCATCACACTGG
CGGCCGCTCGAGCATGCATCTAGAGGGCCCTATTCTATAGTGTCACCTAAATGCTAGAGCTCGCTGATCA
GCCTCGACTGTGCCTTCTAGTTGCCAGCCATCTGTTGTTTGCCCCTCCCCCGTGCCTTCCTTGACCCTGG
AAGGTGCCACTCCCACTGTCCTTTCCTAATAAAATGAGGAAATTGCATCGCATTGTCTGAGTAGGTGTCA
TTCTATTCTGGGGGGTGGGGTGGGGCAGGACAGCAAGGGGGAGGATTGGGAAGACAATAGCAGGCATGCT
GGGGATGCGGTGGGCTCTATGGCTTCTGAGGCGGAAAGAACCAGCTGGGGCTCTAGGGGGTATCCCC
[124 nt withheld, positions 3078-3201]
C
[91 nt withheld, positions 3203-3293]
A
[49 nt withheld, positions 3295-3343]
CCTTTGACGTTGGAGTCCACGTTCTTT
[37 nt withheld, positions 3371-3407]
ACCCTATCTCGGTCTATTCTTTTGATTTATAAGGGATTTTGCCGATTTCGGCCTATTGGTTAAAAAATGA
GCTGATTTAACAAAAATTTAACGCGAATTAATTCTGTGGAATGTGTGTCAGTTAGGGTGTGGAAAGTCCC
CAGGCTCCCCAGCAGGCAGAAGTATGCAAAGCATGCATCTCAATTAGTCAGCAACCAGGTGTGGAAAGTC
CCCAGGCTCCCCAGCAGGCAGAAGTATGCAAAGCATGCATCTCAATTAGTCAGCAACCATAGTCCCGCCC
CTAACTCCGCCCATCCCGCCCCTAACTCCGCCCAGTTCCGCCCATTCTCCGCCCCATGGCTGACTAATTT
TTTTTATTTATGCAGAGGCCGAGGCCGCCTCTGCCTCTGAGCTATTCCAGAAGTAGTGAGGAGGCTTTTT
TGGAGGCCTAGGCTTTTGCAAAAAGCTCCCGGGAGCTTGTATATCCATTTTCGGATCTGATCAAGAGACA
GGATGAGGATCGTTTCGCATGATTGAACAAGATGGATTGCACGCAGGTTCTCCGGCCGCTTGGGTGGAGA
GGCTATTCGGCTATGACTGGGCACAACAGACAATCGGCTGCTCTGATGCCGCCGTGTTCCGGCTGTCAGC
GCAGGGGCGCCCGGTTCTTTTTGTCAAGACCGACCTGTCCGGTGCCCTGAATGAACTGCAGGACGAGGCA
GCGCGGCTATCGTGGCTGGCCACGACGGGCGTTCCTTGCGCAGCTGTGCTCGACGTTGTCACTGAAGCGG
GAAGGGACTGGCTGCTATTGGGCGAAGTGCCGGGGCAGGATCTCCTGTCATCTCACCTTGCTCCTGCCGA
GAAAGTATCCATCATGGCTGATGCAATGCGGCGGCTGCATACGCTTGATCCGGCTACCTGCCCATTCGAC
CACCAAGCGAAACATCGCATCGAGCGAGCACGTACTCGGATGGAAGCCGGTCTTGTCGATCAGGATGATC
TGGACGAAGAGCATCAGGGGCTCGCGCCAGCCGAACTGTTCGCCAGGCTCAAGGCGCGCATGCCCGACGG
CGAGGATCTCGTCGTGACCCATGGCGATGCCTGCTTGCCGAATATCATGGTGGAAAATGGCCGCTTTTCT
GGATTCATCGACTGTGGCCGGCTGGGTGTGGCGGACCGCTATCAGGACATAGCGTTGGCTACCCGTGATA
TTGCTGAAGAGCTTGGCGGCGAATGGGCTGACCGCTTCCTCGTGCTTTACGGTATCGCCGCTCCCGATTC
GCAGCGCATCGCCTTCTATCGCCTTCTTGACGAGTTCTTCTGAGCGGGACTCTGGGGTTCGAAATGACCG
ACCAAGCGACGCCCAACCTGCCATCACGAGATTTCGATTCCACCGCCGCCTTCTATGAAAGGTTGGGCTT
CGGAATCGTTTTCCGGGACGCCGGCTGGATGATCCTCCAGCGCGGGGATCTCATGCTGGAGTTCTTCGCC
CACCCCAACTTGTTTATTGCAGCTTATAATGGTTACAAATAAAGCAATAGCATCACAAATTTCACAAATA
AAGCATTTTTTTCACTGCATTCTAGTTGTGGTTTGTCCAAACTCATCAATGTATCTTATCATGTCTGTAT
ACCGTCGACCTCTAGCTAGAGCTTGGCGTAATCATGGTCATAGCTGTTTCCTGTGTGAAATTGTTATCCG
CTCACAATTCCACACAACATACGAGCCGGAAGCATAAAGTGTAAAGCCTGGGGTGCCTAATGAGTGAGCT
AACTCACATTAATTGCGTTGCGCTCACTGCCCGCTTTCCAGTCGGGAAACCTGTCGTGCCAGCTGCATTA
ATGAATCGGCCAACGCGCGGGGAGAGGCGGTTTGCGTATTGGGCGCTCTTCCGCTTCCTCGCTCACTGAC
TCGCTGCGCTCGGTCGTTCGGCTGCGGCGAGCGGTATCAGCTCACTCAAAGGCGGTAATACGGTTATCCA
CAGAATCAGGGGATAACGCAGGAAAGAACATGTGAGCAAAAGGCCAGCAAAAGGCCAGGAACCGTAAAAA
GGCCGCGTTGCTGGCGTTTTTCCATAGGCTCCGCCCCCCTGACGAGCATCACAAAAATCGACGCTCAAGT
CAGAGGTGGCGAAACCCGACAGGACTATAAAGATACCAGGCGTTTCCCCCTGGAAGCTCCCTCGTGCGCT
CTCCTGTTCCGACCCTGCCGCTTACCGGATACCTGTCCGCCTTTCTCCCTTCGGGAAGCGTGGCGCTTTC
TCATAGCTCACGCTGTAGGTATCTCAGTTCGGTGTAGGTCGTTCGCTCCAAGCTGGGCTGTGTGCACGAA
CCCCCCGTTCAGCCCGACCGCTGCGCCTTATCCGGTAACTATCGTCTTGAGTCCAACCCGGTAAGACACG
ACTTATCGCCACTGGCAGCAGCCACTGGTAACAGGATTAGCAGAGCGAGGTATGTAGGCGGTGCTACAGA
GTTCTTGAAGTGGTGGCCTAACTACGGCTACACTAGAAGAACAGTATTTGGTATCTGCGCTCTGCTGAAG
CCAGTTACCTTCGGAAAAAGAGTTGGTAGCTCTTGATCCGGCAAACAAACCACCGCTGGTAGCGGTGGTT
TTTTTGTTTGCAAGCAGCAGATTACGCGCAGAAAAAAAGGATCTCAAGAAGATCCTTTGATCTTTTCTAC
GGGGTCTGACGCTCAGTGGAACGAAAACTCACGTTAAGGGATTTTGGTCATGAGATTATCAAAAAGGATC
TTCACCTAGATCCTTTTAAATTAAAAATGAAGTTTTAAATCAATCTAAAGTATATATGAGTAAACTTGGT
CTGACAGTTACCAATGCTTAATCAGTGAGGCACCTATCTCAGCGATCTGTCTATTTCGTTCATCCATAGT
TGCCTGACTCCCCGTCGTGTAGATAACTACGATACGGGAGGGCTTACCATCTGGCCCCAGTGCTGCAATG
ATACCGCGAGACCCACGCTCACCGGCTCCAGATTTATCAGCAATAAACCAGCCAGCCGGAAGGGCCGAGC
GCAGAAGTGGTCCTGCAACTTTATCCGCCTCCATCCAGTCTATTAATTGTTGCCGGGAAGCTAGAGTAAG
TAGTTCGCCAGTTAATAGTTTGCGCAACGTTGTTGCCATTGCTACAGGCATCGTGGTGTCACGCTCGTCG
TTTGGTATGGCTTCATTCAGCTCCGGTTCCCAACGATCAAGGCGAGTTACATGATCCCCCATGTTGTGCA
AAAAAGCGGTTAGCTCCTTCGGTCCTCCGATCGTTGTCAGAAGTAAGTTGGCCGCAGTGTTATCACTCAT
GGTTATGGCAGCACTGCATAATTCTCTTACTGTCATGCCATCCGTAAGATGCTTTTCTGTGACTGGTGAG
TACTCAACCAAGTCATTCTGAGAATAGTGTATGCGGCGACCGAGTTGCTCTTGCCCGGCGTCAATACGGG
ATAATACCGCGCCACATAGCAGAACTTTAAAAGTGCTCATCATTGGAAAACGTTCTTCGGGGCGAAAACT
CTCAAGGATCTTACCGCTGTTGAGATCCAGTTCGATGTAACCCACTCGTGCACCCAACTGATCTTCAGCA
TCTTTTACTTTCACCAGCGTTTCTGGGTGAGCAAAAACAGGAAGGCAAAATGCCGCAAAAAAGGGAATAA
GGGCGACACGGAAATGTTGAATACTCATACTCTTCCTTTTTCAATATTATTGAAGCATTTATCAGGGTTA
TTGTCTCATGAGCGGATACATATTTGAATGTATTTAGAAAAATAAACAAATAGGGGTTCCGCGCACATTT
CCCCGAAAAGTGCCACCTGACGTC
Features (pLannotate 1.2.2; 23 found; start..end, strand, type, name):
     28..80      -  misc_feature   bom (fragment): basis of mobility region from pBR322
    235..614     +  enhancer       CMV enhancer: human cytomegalovirus immediate early enhancer
    615..818     +  promoter       CMV promoter: human cytomegalovirus (CMV) immediate early promoter
    814..847     +  LTR            5' LTR (truncated) (fragment): truncated 5' long terminal repeat (LTR) from HIV-1
    863..881     +  promoter       T7 promoter: promoter for bacteriophage T7 RNA polymerase
    909..932     +  CDS            3xFLAG (fragment): three tandem FLAG® epitope tags
    934..2202    +  CDS            MAPK9: MK09_HUMAN - Also known as JNK2, PRKM9, SAPK1A. Experimental evidence at protein level: Swiss-Prot protein existence level 1. MAPK9 isoforms display different binding patterns: alpha-1 and alpha-2 preferentially bind to JUN, whereas beta-1 and beta-2 bind to ATF2. However, there is no correlation between binding and phosphorylation, which is achieved at about the same efficiency by all isoforms. JUNB is not a substrate for JNK2 alpha-2, and JUND binds only weakly to it. From Homo sapiens (Human).
   2655..2684    -  misc_feature   MCS (fragment): pBluescript multiple cloning site
   2764..2782    -  promoter       SP6 promoter: promoter for bacteriophage SP6 RNA polymerase
   2808..3032    +  polyA_signal   bGH poly(A) signal: bovine growth hormone polyadenylation signal
   3036..3057    +  promoter       SV40 promoter (fragment): SV40 enhancer and early promoter
   3078..3506    +  rep_origin     f1 ori (sequence partly withheld): f1 bacteriophage origin of replication; arrow indicates direction of (+) strand synthesis
   3520..3849    +  promoter       SV40 promoter: SV40 enhancer and early promoter
   3916..4707    +  CDS            neo: KKA2_KLEPN - Also known as kan, nptII. Experimental evidence at protein level: Swiss-Prot protein existence level 1. Resistance to kanamycin, neomycin, paromomycin, ribostamycin, butirosin and gentamicin B. From Klebsiella pneumoniae.
   4731..4889    +  CDS            ble (fragment): BLE_KLEPN - Experimental evidence at protein level: Swiss-Prot protein existence level 1. Binding protein with a strong affinity to the bleomycin family of antibiotics. Binds to CL990; an antimitotic-antibiotic compound. From Klebsiella pneumoniae.
   4884..5005    +  polyA_signal   SV40 poly(A) signal: SV40 polyadenylation signal
   5078..5094    -  protein_bind   lac operator: The lac repressor binds to the lac operator to inhibit transcription in E. coli. This inhibition can be relieved by adding lactose or isopropyl-β-D-thiogalactopyranoside (IPTG). lac repressor encoded by lacI
   5102..5132    -  promoter       lac promoter: promoter for the E. coli lac operon
   5147..5168    -  protein_bind   CAP binding site: CAP binding activates transcription in the presence of cAMP. E. coli catabolite activator protein
   5181..5273    -  CDS            lacI (fragment): lac repressor; lacI; The lac repressor binds to the lac operator to inhibit transcription in E. coli. This inhibition can be relieved by adding lactose or isopropyl-β-D-thiogalactopyranoside (IPTG).
   5456..6044    -  rep_origin     ori: high-copy-number ColE1/pMB1/pBR322/pUC origin of replication
   6215..7075    -  CDS            AmpR: β-lactamase; bla; confers resistance to ampicillin, carbenicillin, and related antibiotics
   7076..7180    -  promoter       AmpR promoter: bla
