[The description below was written by a language model from this plasmid's Addgene catalogue record and pLannotate feature annotations shown in this document.]
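Description:
pCDNA3 Flag Jnk2a2(apf) is a mammalian expression plasmid built on the Invitrogen pCDNA3 backbone, carrying a mutant form of the human stress-activated MAP kinase JNK2 (MAPK9, the alpha-2 isoform). It is propagated in E. coli as a high-copy plasmid through a ColE1/pUC-type origin and selected with ampicillin via the β-lactamase gene. An f1 origin is also present. For mammalian cells, the backbone supplies a neomycin phosphotransferase cassette driven by the SV40 enhancer/early promoter and terminated by an SV40 polyadenylation signal, which allows G418 selection of stable transfectants.

The roughly 1.7 kb insert was cloned between the HindIII and BamHI sites, downstream of the CMV immediate-early enhancer and promoter and upstream of the bovine growth hormone polyadenylation signal. A single Flag epitope is fused to the N terminus of the kinase; the annotation tool reports it as a fragment of a 3xFLAG tag. The tag allows detection and immunoprecipitation of the protein. Flanking T7 and SP6 promoters serve as sequencing primer sites and could support in vitro transcription. The annotated coding region is shorter than the insert, so some non-coding sequence and a remnant of a pBluescript polylinker lie downstream of it.

The defining feature is the "apf" mutation, in which the activation-loop dual phosphorylation motif Thr183-Pro-Tyr185 is replaced by Ala-Pro-Phe. Because upstream MAP kinase kinases cannot phosphorylate these residues, the protein cannot be activated. Such mutants are generally used as a non-activatable control or an interfering version of JNK2 alongside the wild-type kinase. The associated study examined how JNK isoforms interact selectively with transcription factor substrates.
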