Addgene plasmid #13761: pCDNA3 Flag Jnk2a2(apf)
Depositing lab: Roger Davis. Publication: Selective interaction of JNK protein kinase isoforms with transcription factors. Gupta S, Barrett T, Whitmarsh AJ, Cavanagh J, Sluss HK, Derijard B, Davis RJ. EMBO J. 1996 Jun 3. 15(11):2760-70. PubMed 8654373.
Backbone
  Vector backbone: pCDNA3
  Backbone manufacturer: Invitrogen
  Backbone size w/o insert (bp): 5446
  Vector type: Mammalian Expression
Growth in bacteria
  Bacterial resistance: Ampicillin, 100 μg/mL
  Growth temperature: 37°C
  Growth strain: DH5alpha
  Copy number: High Copy
Gene/Insert
  Gene/Insert name: Jnk2a2(apf) (alt name: MAPK9 variant 3)
  Species: H. sapiens (human)
  Insert size (bp): 1700
  Mutation: replaced dual phosporylation motif THr(183)-Pro-Tyr(185) with Ala-Pro-Phe
  Entrez Gene: MAPK9 (a.k.a. JNK-55, JNK2, JNK2A, JNK2ALPHA, JNK2B, JNK2BETA, PRKM9, SAPK, SAPK1a, p54a, p54aSAPK)
  Tag / fusion protein: Flag (N terminal on insert)
  Cloning method: Restriction Enzyme; 5′ cloning site Hind III (not destroyed); 3′ cloning site BamHI (not destroyed)
  Sequencing primers: 5′ T7; 3′ Sp6
Terms and licenses: Academic/Nonprofit Terms; Industry Terms: Not Available to Industry
How to cite: pCDNA3 Flag Jnk2a2(apf) was a gift from Roger Davis (Addgene plasmid # 13761 ; http://n2t.net/addgene:13761 ; RRID:Addgene_13761)
