>Addgene plasmid #13761 | pCDNA3 Flag Jnk2a2(apf) | addgene partial sequence | sequence record 20246 | T7 5'-TAATACGACTCACTATAGGG-3'
ACGATGATGACAAAAGCGACAGTAAATGTGACAGTCAGTTTTATAGTGTGCAAGTGGCAGACTCAACCTT
CACTGTCCTAAAACGTTACCAGCAGCTGAAACCAATTGGCTCTGGGGCCCAAGGGATTGTTTGTGCTGCA
TTTGATACAGTTCTTGGGATAAGTGTTGCAGTCAAGAAACTAAGCCGTCCTTTTCAGAACCAAACTCATG
CAAAGAGAGCTTATCGTGAACTTGTCCTCTTAAAATGTGTCAATCATAAAAATATAATTAGTTTGTTAAA
TGTGTTTACACCACAAAAAACTCTAGAAGAATTTCAAGATGTGTATTTGGTTATGGAATTAATGGATGCT
AACTTATGTCAGGTTATTCACATGGAGCTGGATCATGAAAGAATGTCCTACCTTCTTTACCAGATGCTTT
GTGGTATTAAACATCTGCATTCAGCTGGTATAATTCATAGAGATTTGAAGCCTAGCAACATTGTTGTGAA
ATCAGACTGCACCCTGAAGATCCTTGACTTTGGCCTGGCCCGGACAGCGTGCACTAACTTCATGATGGCC
CCTTTCGTGGTGACACGGTACTACCGGGCGCCCGAAGTCATCCTGGGTATGGGCTACAAAGAGAACGTTG
ATATCTGGTCAGTGGGTTGCATCATGGGAGAGCTGGTGAAAGGTTGTGTGATATT
